>Addgene plasmid #234213 | pAIP4_5XBC | addgene full sequence | sequence record 464178 | Addgene NGS Result
TTTCTGTAATGAAGGAGAAAACTCACCGAGGCAGTTCCATAGGATGGCAAGATCCTGGTATCGGTCTGCG
ATTCCGACTCGTCCAACATCAATACAACCTATTAATTTCCCCTCGTCAAAAATAAGGTTATCAAGTGAGA
AATCACCATGAGTGACGACTGAATCCGGTGAGAATGGCAAAAGTTTATGCATTTCTTTCCAGACTTGTTC
AACAGGCCAGCCATTACGCTCGTCATCAAAATCACTCGCATCAACCAAACCGTTATTCATTCGTGATTGC
GCCTGAGCGAGACGAAATACGCGATCGCTGTTAAAAGGACAATTACAAACAGGAATCGAATGCAACCGGC
GCAGGAACACTGCCAGCGCATCAACAATATTTTCACCTGAATCAGGATATTCTTCTAATACCTGGAATGC
TGTTTTCCCGGGGATCGCAGTGGTGAGTAACCATGCATCATCAGGAGTACGGATAAAATGCTTGATGGTC
GGAAGAGGCATAAATTCCGTCAGCCAGTTTAGTCTGACCATCTCATCTGTAACATCATTGGCAACGCTAC
CTTTGCCATGTTTCAGAAACAACTCTGGCGCATCGGGCTTCCCATACAATCGATAGATTGTCGCACCTGA
TTGCCCGACATTATCGCGAGCCCATTTATACCCATATAAATCAGCATCCATGTTGGAATTTAATCGCGGC
CTAGAGCAAGACGTTTCCCGTTGAATATGGCTCATAACACCCCTTGTATTACTGTTTATGTAAGCAGACA
GTTTTATTGTTCATGACCAAAATCCCTTAACGTGAGTTTTCGTTCCACTGAGCGTCAGACCCCGTAGAAA
AGATCAAAGGATCTTCTTGAGATCCTTTTTTTCTGCGCGTAATCTGCTGCTTGCAAACAAAAAAACCACC
GCTACCAGCGGTGGTTTGTTTGCCGGATCAAGAGCTACCAACTCTTTTTCCGAAGGTAACTGGCTTCAGC
AGAGCGCAGATACCAAATACTGTCCTTCTAGTGTAGCCGTAGTTAGGCCACCACTTCAAGAACTCTGTAG
CACCGCCTACATACCTCGCTCTGCTAATCCTGTTACCAGTGGCTGCTGCCAGTGGCGATAAGTCGTGTCT
TACCGGGTTGGACTCAAGACGATAGTTACCGGATAAGGCGCAGCGGTCGGGCTGAACGGGGGGTTCGTGC
ACACAGCCCAGCTTGGAGCGAACGACCTACACCGAACTGAGATACCTACAGCGTGAGCTATGAGAAAGCG
CCACGCTTCCCGAAGGGAGAAAGGCGGACAGGTATCCGGTAAGCGGCAGGGTCGGAACAGGAGAGCGCAC
GAGGGAGCTTCCAGGGGGAAACGCCTGGTATCTTTATAGTCCTGTCGGGTTTCGCCACCTCTGACTTGAG
CGTCGATTTTTGTGATGCTCGTCAGGGGGGCGGAGCCTATGGAAAAACGCCAGCAACGCGGCCTTTTTAC
GGTTCCTGGCCTTTTGCTGGCCTTTTGCTCACATGTTCTTTCCTGCGTTATCCCCTGATTCTGTGGATAA
CCGTATTACCGCCTTTGAGTGAGCTGATACCGCTCGCCGCAGCCGAACGACCGAGCGCAGCGAGTCAGTG
AGCGAGGAAGCGGAAGAGCGCCTGATGCGGTATTTTCTCCTTACGCATCTGTGCGGTATTTCACACCGCA
ATGGTGCACTCTCAGTACAATCTGCTCTGATGCCGCATAGTTAAGCCAGTATACACTCCGCTATCGCTAC
GTGACTGGGTCATGGCTGCGCCCCGACACCCGCCAACACCCGCTGACGCGCCCTGACGGGCTTGTCTGCT
CCCGGCATCCGCTTACAGACAAGCTGTGACCGTCTCCGGGAGCTGCATGTGTCAGAGGTTTTCACCGTCA
TCACCGAAACGCGCGAGGCAGCTGCGGTAAAGCTCATCAGCGTGGTCGTGAAGCGATTCACAGATGTCTG
CCTGTTCATCCGCGTCCAGCTCGTTGAGTTTCTCCAGAAGCGTTAATGTCTGGCTTCTGATAAAGCGGGC
CATGTTAAGGGCGGTTTTTTCCTGTTTGGTCACTGATGCCTCCGTGTAAGGGGGATTTCTGTTCATGGGG
GTAATGATACCGATGAAACGAGAGAGGATGCTCACGATACGGGTTACTGATGATGAACATGCCCGGTTAC
TGGAACGTTGTGAGGGTAAACAACTGGCGGTATGGATGCGGCGGGACCAGAGAAAAATCACTCAGGGTCA
ATGCCAGCGCTTCGTTAATACAGATGTAGGTGTTCCACAGGGTAGCCAGCAGCATCCTGCGATGCAGATC
CGGAACATAATGGTGCAGGGCGCTGACTTCCGCGTTTCCAGACTTTACGAAACACGGAAACCGAAGACCA
TTCATGTTGTTGCTCAGGTCGCAGACGTTTTGCAGCAGCAGTCGCTTCACGTTCGCTCGCGTATCGGTGA
TTCATTCTGCTAACCAGTAAGGCAACCCCGCCAGCCTAGCCGGGTCCTCAACGACAGGAGCACGATCATG
CGCACCCGTGGGGCCGCCATGCCGGCGATAATGGCCTGCTTCTCGCCGAAACGTTTGGTGGCGGGACCAG
TGACGAAGGCTTGAGCGAGGGCGTGCAAGATTCCGAATACCGCAAGCGACAGGCCGATCATCGTCGCGCT
CCAGCGAAAGCGGTCCTCGCCGAAAATGACCCAGAGCGCTGCCGGCACCTGTCCTACGAGTTGCATGATA
AAGAAGACAGTCATAAGTGCGGCGACGATAGTCATGCCCCGCGCCCACCGGAAGGAGCTGACTGGGTTGA
AGGCTCTCAAGGGCATCGGTCGAGATCCCGGTGCCTAATGAGTGAGCTAACTTACATTAATTGCGTTGCG
CTCACTGCCCGCTTTCCAGTCGGGAAACCTGTCGTGCCAGCTGCATTAATGAATCGGCCAACGCGCGGGG
AGAGGCGGTTTGCGTATTGGGCGCCAGGGTGGTTTTTCTTTTCACCAGTGAGACGGGCAACAGCTGATTG
CCCTTCACCGCCTGGCCCTGAGAGAGTTGCAGCAAGCGGTCCACGCTGGTTTGCCCCAGCAGGCGAAAAT
CCTGTTTGATGGTGGTTAACGGCGGGATATAACATGAGCTGTCTTCGGTATCGTCGTATCCCACTACCGA
GATGTCCGCACCAACGCGCAGCCCGGACTCGGTAATGGCGCGCATTGCGCCCAGCGCCATCTGATCGTTG
GCAACCAGCATCGCAGTGGGAACGATGCCCTCATTCAGCATTTGCATGGTTTGTTGAAAACCGGACATGG
CACTCCAGTCGCCTTCCCGTTCCGCTATCGGCTGAATTTGATTGCGAGTGAGATATTTATGCCAGCCAGC
CAGACGCAGACGCGCCGAGACAGAACTTAATGGGCCCGCTAACAGCGCGATTTGCTGGTGACCCAATGCG
ACCAGATGCTCCACGCCCAGTCGCGTACCGTCTTCATGGGAGAAAATAATACTGTTGATGGGTGTCTGGT
CAGAGACATCAAGAAATAACGCCGGAACATTAGTGCAGGCAGCTTCCACAGCAATGGCATCCTGGTCATC
CAGCGGATAGTTAATGATCAGCCCACTGACGCGTTGCGCGAGAAGATTGTGCACCGCCGCTTTACAGGCT
TCGACGCCGCTTCGTTCTACCATCGACACCACCACGCTGGCACCCAGTTGATCGGCGCGAGATTTAATCG
CCGCGACAATTTGCGACGGCGCGTGCAGGGCCAGACTGGAGGTGGCAACGCCAATCAGCAACGACTGTTT
GCCCGCCAGTTGTTGTGCCACGCGGTTGGGAATGTAATTCAGCTCCGCCATCGCCGCTTCCACTTTTTCC
CGCGTTTTCGCAGAAACGTGGCTGGCCTGGTTCACCACGCGGGAAACGGTCTGATAAGAGACACCGGCAT
ACTCTGCGACATCGTATAACGTTACTGGTTTCACATTCACCACCCTGAATTGACTCTCTTCCGGGCGCTA
TCATGCCATACCGCGAAAGGTTTTGCGCCATTCGATGGTGTCCGGGATCTCGACGCTCTCCCTTATGCGA
CTCCTGCATTAGGAAGCAGCCCAGTAGTAGGTTGAGGCCGTTGAGCACCGCCGCCGCAAGGAATGGTGCA
TGCAAGGAGATGGCGCCCAACAGTCCCCCGGCCACGGGGCCTGCCACCATACCCACGCCGAAACAAGCGC
TCATGAGCCCGAAGTGGCGAGCCCGATCTTCCCCATCGGTGATGTCGGCGATATAGGCGCCAGCAACCGC
ACCTGTGGCGCCGGTGATGCCGGCCACGATGCGTCCGGCGTAGAGGATCGAGATCGATCTCGATCCCGCG
AAATTAATACGACTCACTATAGGGGAATTGTGAGCGGATAACAATTCCCCTCTAGAAATAATTTTGTTTA
ACTTTAAGAAGGAGATATACATATGATGGCGAAGATTCATCACCATCATCACCATCACCATCACCACGGT
AGCCTGCAAGATTCGGAAGTCAACCAAGAAGCAAAGCCGGAAGTCAAGCCGGAAGTGAAACCGGAAACCC
ATATTAACCTGAAAGTTAGTGACGGCAGCTCTGAAATTTTCTTTAAGATCAAAAAGACCACGCCGCTGCG
TCGCCTGATGGAAGCGTTTGCCAAACGTCAGGGCAAGGAAATGGATAGCCTGCGTTTCCTGTATGACGGT
ATTCGCATCCAGGCAGATCAAGCGCCGGAAGACCTGGACATGGAAGACAACGACATCATTGAAGCCCACC
GTGAACAGATTGGCGGCTCTGGAGCTTCAAATCAAGTAACACTAGCGTTTGCAAACGACGCGGAAATTAG
CGCGTTTGGCTTCTGCACCGCATCGGAGGCTGTGTCCTATTACAGCGAAGCGGCTGCCTCCGGCTTCATG
CAGTGTCGTTTTGTTAGCTTTGACCTGGCAGACACGGTAGAAGGTCTGCTTCCGGAAGATTACGTGATGG
TGGTCGTTGGTACTACCAAGCTGAGCGCGTATGTTGATACCTTCGGCTCTCGTCCGCGCAACATCTGCGG
TTGGCTGCTGTTTAGCAACTGCAATTACTTCCTGGAGGAGTTGGAGTTGACCTTCGGCCGTCGCGGTGGT
TTAGAGGGTTCGTAATGACTCGAGCACCACCACCACCACCACTGAGATCCGGCTGCTAACAAAGCCCGAA
AGGAAGCTGAGTTGGCTGCTGCCACCGCTGAGCAATAACTAGCATAACCCCTTGGGGCCTCTAAACGGGT
CTTGAGGGGTTTTTTGCTGAAAGGAGGAACTATATCCGGATTGGCGAATGGG
[124 nt withheld, positions 5303-5426]
C
[91 nt withheld, positions 5428-5518]
A
[49 nt withheld, positions 5520-5568]
CCTTTGACGTTGGAGTCCACGTTCTTT
[37 nt withheld, positions 5596-5632]
ACCCTATCTCGGTCTATTCTTTTGATTTATAAGGGATTTTGCCGATTTCGGCCTATTGGTTAAAAAATGA
GCTGATTTAACAAAAATTTAACGCGAATTTTAACAAAATATTAACGCTTACAATTTAGGTGGCACTTTTC
GGGGAAATGTGCGCGGAACCCCTATTTGTTTATTTTTCTAAATACATTCAAATATGTATCCGCTCATGAA
TTAATTCTTAGAAAAACTCATCGAGCATCAAATGAAACTGCAATTTATTCATATCAGGATTATCAATACC
ATATTTTTGAAAAAGCCG
Features (pLannotate 1.2.2; 20 found; start..end, strand, type, name):
    857..1445    +  rep_origin     ori: high-copy-number ColE1/pMB1/pBR322/pUC origin of replication
   1631..1770    -  misc_feature   bom: basis of mobility region from pBR322
   1872..2063    -  CDS            rop: Rop protein, which maintains plasmids at low copy number; rop
   2080..2460    +  CDS            YPB1_ECOLX: Protein predicted: Swiss-Prot protein existence level 4. From Escherichia coli.
   2532..2823    -  CDS            TcR (fragment): tetracycline efflux protein; tet; confers resistance to tetracycline
   2838..2859    -  protein_bind   CAP binding site: CAP binding activates transcription in the presence of cAMP. E. coli catabolite activator protein
   2872..3954    -  CDS            lacI: lac repressor; lacI; The lac repressor binds to the lac operator to inhibit transcription in E. coli. This inhibition can be relieved by adding lactose or isopropyl-β-D-thiogalactopyranoside (IPTG).
   3955..4032    -  promoter       lacI promoter: lacI
   4040..4319    -  CDS            TcR (fragment): tetracycline efflux protein; tet; confers resistance to tetracycline
   4345..4363    +  promoter       T7 promoter: promoter for bacteriophage T7 RNA polymerase
   4364..4388    +  protein_bind   lac operator: The lac repressor binds to the lac operator to inhibit transcription in E. coli. This inhibition can be relieved by adding lactose or isopropyl-β-D-thiogalactopyranoside (IPTG). lac repressor encoded by lacI
   4403..4425    +  RBS            RBS: efficient ribosome binding site from bacteriophage T7 gene 10 (Olins and Rangwala, 1989)
   4457..4476    +  CDS            7xHis (fragment): 6xHis affinity tag
   4484..4780    +  CDS            SMT3: SMT3_YEAST - Experimental evidence at protein level: Swiss-Prot protein existence level 1. Not known; suppressor of MIF2 mutations. From Saccharomyces cerevisiae (strain ATCC 204508 / S288c) (Baker's yeast).
   5135..5152    +  CDS            9xHis (fragment): 9xHis affinity tag
   5162..5211    +  CDS            SET1 (fragment): solubility-enhancement tag derived from T7 phage gene 10B
   5219..5266    +  terminator     T7 terminator: transcription terminator for bacteriophage T7 RNA polymerase
   5303..5731    +  rep_origin     f1 ori (sequence partly withheld): f1 bacteriophage origin of replication; arrow indicates direction of (+) strand synthesis
   5784..5841    +  promoter       AmpR promoter (fragment): bla
   5850..735     -  CDS            KanR (across the origin): aminoglycoside phosphotransferase; aph(3')-Ia; confers resistance to kanamycin in bacteria or G418 (Geneticin®) in eukaryotes
