[The description below was written by a language model from this plasmid's Addgene catalogue record and pLannotate feature annotations shown in this document.]
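Description:
pAIP4_5XBC is a bacterial expression plasmid built on the pET29b backbone for producing a 3C-like proteinase (M-PRO/nsp5) sequence from porcine epidemic diarrhea virus in Escherichia coli. It is propagated through a ColE1/pMB1-type origin and selected with kanamycin via an aminoglycoside phosphotransferase gene. The catalogue lists it as high copy, although the feature table also detects the rop gene and the bom region, which are typical of pBR322-derived pET vectors. An f1 origin is present as well. The annotated tetracycline-resistance fragments, AmpR promoter fragment and predicted E. coli ORF appear to be backbone remnants rather than functional parts.

Expression is driven by a T7 promoter followed by a lac operator and the T7 gene 10 ribosome binding site, and it ends at the T7 terminator. The plasmid-borne lacI gene supplies the repressor, so transcription requires a host that provides T7 RNA polymerase and is induced with IPTG. The open reading frame begins with a histidine tag (recorded as 10xHis) fused to yeast Smt3, the SUMO homologue often used to aid solubility and to allow later tag removal by a SUMO protease. The synthetic insert, listed as 333 bp, was placed downstream of this tag by Golden Gate assembly, which destroyed both BsaI sites. It falls in an unannotated gap of the feature table.

The table also shows a short His-tag fragment and a fragment of a T7 gene 10B-derived solubility tag just before the terminator. The record does not say whether these are translated as part of the product. The long list of names in the depositor comments describes the whole replicase polyprotein, not this insert alone. The associated work concerns high-throughput protein purification using protease-mediated elution.
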