Addgene plasmid #234213: pAIP4_5XBC
Purpose: Heterologous protein expression of 3C-like proteinase in Escherichia coli
Depositing lab: Christopher Bahl. Depositing organization: AI Proteins. Publication: Facile, high-throughput protein purification enabled by high-efficiency protease elution. Cárcamo Noriega EN, Truebridge IS, Teets FD 3rd, Bowman JW 3rd, Rodriguez N, Howard TA, Bahl CD. Protein Sci. 2026 Sep;35(9):e70746. doi: 10.1002/pro.70746. PubMed 42555168.
Backbone
  Vector backbone: pET29b
  Backbone size w/o insert (bp): 5679
  Vector type: Bacterial Expression
Growth in bacteria
  Bacterial resistance: Kanamycin, 50 μg/mL
  Growth temperature: 37°C
  Growth strain: DH10B
  Copy number: High Copy
Gene/Insert
  Gene/Insert name: 5XBC (alt names: K4L9I6_9ALPC; 3C-like proteinase (EC 2.7.7.48))
  Species: Porcine epidemic diarrhea virus
  Insert size (bp): 333
  Promoter: T7
  Tag / fusion protein: 10x HisTag-Smt3 (N terminal on backbone)
  Cloning method: Golden Gate
  Sequencing primers: 5′ T7-promoter; 3′ T7-Term
Resource information
  A portion of this plasmid was derived from a plasmid made by: Synthetic DNA
Terms and licenses: Academic/Nonprofit Terms; Industry Terms
Depositor comments: 5' cloning site: BsaI (destroyed), 3' cloning site: BsaI (destroyed). 3C-like proteinase (EC 2.7.7.48) (EC 3.4.19.12) (EC 3.6.4.12) (EC 3.6.4.13) (Exoribonuclease) (Growth factor-like peptide) (Helicase) (M-PRO) (NendoU) (Non-structural protein 1) (Non-structural protein 10) (Non-structural protein 2) (Non-structural protein 3) (Non-structural protein 4) (Non-structural protein 6) (Non-structural protein 7) (Non-structural protein 8) (Non-structural protein 9) (ORF1ab polyprotein) (PL1-PRO/PL2-PRO) (PLP1/PLP2) (Papain-like proteinases 1/2) (Peptide HD2) (Putative 2'-O-methyl transferase) (RNA-directed RNA polymerase) (Replicase polyprotein 1ab) (Uridylate-specific endoribonuclease) (nsp12) (nsp13) (nsp14) (nsp15) (nsp16) (nsp5) (p12) (p195) (p23) (p34) (p5) (p87) (p9)
How to cite: pAIP4_5XBC was a gift from Christopher Bahl (Addgene plasmid # 234213 ; http://n2t.net/addgene:234213 ; RRID:Addgene_234213)
